Addgene plasmid #153369: lvl0 35Sp
Purpose: Cauliflower mosaic virus promoter for plant expression
Depositing lab: Naomi Nakayama. Depositing organization: University of Edinburgh. Publication: Mobius Assembly for Plant Systems highlights promoter-terminator interaction in gene regulation. Andreou , Andreas I., Nirkko, Jessica , Ochoa-Villarreal, Marisol , Nakayama, Naomi. bioRxiv, March 31, 2021 10.1101/2021.03.31.437819.
Backbone
  Vector backbone: mUAV
  Backbone size w/o insert (bp): 2053
  Vector type: Plant Expression
Growth in bacteria
  Bacterial resistance: Chloramphenicol, 25 μg/mL
  Growth temperature: 37°C
  Growth strain: DH5alpha
  Copy number: High Copy
Gene/Insert
  Gene/Insert name: 35S promoter
  Species: Other
  Insert size (bp): 431
  Cloning method: Restriction Enzyme; 5′ cloning site AarI (destroyed during cloning); 3′ cloning site AarI (destroyed during cloning)
  Sequencing primers: 5′ tgccacctgacgtctaagaa; 3′ attaccgcctttgagtgagc
Terms and licenses: Academic/Nonprofit Terms; Industry Terms: Not Available to Industry
How to cite: lvl0 35Sp was a gift from Naomi Nakayama (Addgene plasmid # 153369 ; http://n2t.net/addgene:153369 ; RRID:Addgene_153369)
