[The description below was written by a language model from this plasmid's Addgene catalogue record and pLannotate feature annotations shown in this document.]
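Description:
lvl0 35Sp is a Level 0 standard-part plasmid from the Mobius Assembly for Plant Systems toolkit, carrying the cauliflower mosaic virus (CaMV) 35S promoter as a reusable building block for plant expression constructs. It is built on the small mUAV backbone (about 2.05 kb), giving a total plasmid of roughly 2.5 kb. The plasmid is propagated in E. coli through a high-copy ColE1/pUC-type origin and is selected with chloramphenicol, conferred by the cat (chloramphenicol acetyltransferase) gene driven by its native cat promoter and followed by the phage lambda t0 terminator. Additional bacterial terminators, including a his operon terminator and another putative terminator, flank the cloning region and probably serve to insulate the stored part from read-through transcription coming from the backbone.

The payload is a 431 bp insert, within which the annotation identifies the strong constitutive CaMV 35S promoter, including its minimal core promoter region at the 3′ end. The fragment was inserted using AarI, a type IIS restriction enzyme, and both sites were destroyed in the process, as is typical for Golden Gate-style part domestication. No coding sequence, plant terminator, plant selection marker or T-DNA borders are annotated, so although the plasmid is catalogued as a plant expression vector, it is not a functional expression construct by itself. Instead, it serves as a promoter donor to be combined with coding sequences and terminators in higher-level assemblies, for example to drive strong constitutive transgene expression in plants or to compare promoter–terminator combinations, the theme of the associated publication.
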