Features (pLannotate 1.2.2; 8 found; start..end, strand, type, name):
      6..63      +  terminator     his operon terminator: This putative transcriptin terminator from the E. coli his operon has a 2-bp deletion introduced during synthesis. Its efficiency has not been determined.
    258..846     -  rep_origin     ori: high-copy-number ColE1/pMB1/pBR322/pUC origin of replication
   1029..1123    -  terminator     lambda t0 terminator: transcription terminator from phage lambda
   1147..1803    -  CDS            cat: CAT_ECOLX - Experimental evidence at protein level: Swiss-Prot protein existence level 1. This enzyme is an effector of chloramphenicol resistance in bacteria. From Escherichia coli. This protein is used as a marker in many commonly used cloning vectors, such as pACYC184.
   1804..1901    -  promoter       cat promoter: promoter of the E. coli cat gene encoding chloramphenicol acetyltransferase
   1987..2030    -  terminator     bacterial terminator: putative bacterial transcription terminator
   2127..2472    +  promoter       CaMV 35S promoter: strong constitutive promoter from cauliflower mosaic virus
   2424..2470    +  promoter       minimal CaMV 35S promoter: minimal 35S promoter from cauliflower mosaic virus
>Addgene plasmid #153369 | lvl0 35Sp | addgene full sequence | sequence record 314907 | Addgene NGS Result
TGCAGTCCGGCAAAAAAGGGCAAGGTGTCACCACCCTGCCCTTTTTCTTTAAAACCGAAAAGATTACTTC
GCGTTATGCAGGCTTCCTCGCTCACTGACTCGCTGCGCTCGGTCGTTCGGCTGCGGCGAGCGGTATCAGC
TCACTCAAAGGCGGTAATACGGTTATCCACAGAATCAGGGGATAACGCAGGAAAGAACATGTGAGCAAAA
GGCCAGCAAAAGGCCAGGAACCGTAAAAAGGCCGCGTTGCTGGCGTTTTTCCACAGGCTCCGCCCCCCTG
ACGAGCATCACAAAAATCGACGCTCAAGTCAGAGGTGGCGAAACCCGACAGGACTATAAAGATACCAGGC
GTTTCCCCCTGGAAGCTCCCTCGTGCGCTCTCCTGTTCCGACCCTGCCGCTTACCGGATACCTGTCCGCC
TTTCTCCCTTCGGGAAGCGTGGCGCTTTCTCATAGCTCACGCTGTAGGTATCTCAGTTCGGTGTAGGTCG
TTCGCTCCAAGCTGGGCTGTGTGCACGAACCCCCCGTTCAGCCCGACCGCTGCGCCTTATCCGGTAACTA
TCGTCTTGAGTCCAACCCGGTAAGACACGACTTATCGCCACTGGCAGCAGCCACTGGTAACAGGATTAGC
AGAGCGAGGTATGTAGGCGGTGCTACAGAGTTCTTGAAGTGGTGGCCTAACTACGGCTACACTAGAAGAA
CAGTATTTGGTATCTGCGCTCTGCTGAAGCCAGTTACCTTCGGAAAAAGAGTTGGTAGCTCTTGATCCGG
CAAACAAACCACCGCTGGTAGCGGTGGTTTTTTTGTTTGCAAGCAGCAGATTACGCGCAGAAAAAAAGGA
TCTCAAGAAGATCCTTTGATCTTTTCTACGGGGTCTGACGCTCAGTGGAACGAAAACTCACGTTAAGGGA
TTTTGGTCATGAGATTATCAAAAAGGATCTTCACCTAGATCCTTTTAAATTAAAAATGAAGTTTTAAATC
AATCTAAAGTATATATGAGTAAACTTGGTCTGACAGCTCGAGGCTTGGATTCTCACCAATAAAAAACGCC
CGGCGGCAACCGAGCGTTCTGAACAAATCCAGATGGAGTTCTGAGGTCATTACTGGATCTATCAACAGGA
GTCCAAGCGAGCTCGATATCAAATTACGCCCCGCCCTGCCACTCATCGCAGTACTGTTGTAATTCATTAA
GCATTCTGCCGACATGGAAGCCATCACAAACGGCATGATGAACCTGAATCGCCAGCGGCATCAGCACCTT
GTCGCCTTGCGTATAATATTTGCCCATGGTGAAAACGGGGGCGAAGAAGTTGTCCATATTGGCCACGTTT
AAATCAAAACTGGTGAAACTCACCCAGGGATTGGCTGAGACGAAAAACATATTCTCAATAAACCCTTTAG
GGAAATAGGCCAGGTTTTCACCGTAACACGCCACATCTTGCGAATATATGTGTAGAAACTGCCGGAAATC
GTCGTGGTATTCACTCCAGAGCGATGAAAACGTTTCAGTTTGCTCATGGAAAACGGTGTAACAAGGGTGA
ACACTATCCCATATCACCAGCTCACCGTCTTTCATTGCCATACGAAATTCCGGATGAGCATTCATCAGGC
GGGCAAGAATGTGAATAAAGGCCGGATAAAACTTGTGCTTATTTTTCTTTACGGTCTTTAAAAAGGCCGT
AATATCCAGCTGAACGGTCTGGTTATAGGTACATTGAGCAACTGACTGAAATGCCTCAAAATGTTCTTTA
CGATGCCATTGGGATATATCAACGGTGGTATATCCAGTGATTTTTTTCTCCATTTTAGCTTCCTTAGCTC
CTGAAAATCTCGATAACTCAAAAAATACGCCCGGTAGTGATCTTATTTCATTATGGTGAAAGTTGGAACC
TCTTACGTGCCCGATCAACTCGAGTGCCACCTGACGTCTAAGAAACCATTATTATCATGACATTAACCTA
TAAAAATAGGCGTATCACGAGGCAGAATTTCAGATAAAAAAAATCCTTAGCTTTCGCTAAGGATGATTTC
TGGAATTCGGTCTCTGGAGGTCAACATGGTGGAGCACGACACTCTGGTCTACTCCAAAAATGTCAAAGAT
ACAGTCTCAGAAGATCAAAGGGCTATTGAGACTTTTCAACAAAGGATAATTTCGGGAAACCTCCTCGGAT
TCCATTGCCCAGCTATCTGTCACTTCATCGAAAGGACAGTAGAAAAGGAAGGTGGCTCCTACAAATGCCA
TCATTGCGATAAAGGAAAGGCTATCATTCAAGATCTCTCTGCCGACAGTGGTCCCAAAGATGGACCCCCA
CCCACGAGGAGCATCGTGGAAAAAGAAGAGGTTCCAACCACGTCTACAAAGCAAGTGGATTGATGTGACA
TCTCCACTGACGTAAGGGATGACGCACAATCCCACTATCCTTCGCAAGACCCTTCCTCTATATAAGGAAG
TTCATTTCATTTGGAGAGGACAAATGTGAGACCC
